Addgene plasmid #224406: pBAD02_CBASS_Methylosarcina_fibrata
Purpose: For expression of the type I CBASS system encoded by Methylosarcina fibrata
Depositing lab: Philip Kranzusch. Depositing organization: Dana-Farber Cancer Institute. Publication: A large-scale type I CBASS antiphage screen identifies the phage prohead protease as a key determinant of immune activation and evasion. Richmond-Buccola D, Hobbs SJ, Garcia JM, Toyoda H, Gao J, Shao S, Lee ASY, Kranzusch PJ. Cell Host Microbe. 2024 Jul 10;32(7):1074-1088.e5. doi: 10.1016/j.chom.2024.05.021. Epub 2024 Jun 24. PubMed 38917809.
Backbone
  Vector backbone: pBAD02
  Vector type: Bacterial Expression
Growth in bacteria
  Bacterial resistance: Ampicillin, 100 μg/mL
  Growth temperature: 37°C
  Growth strain: DH5alpha
  Copy number: High Copy
Gene/Insert
  Gene/Insert name: 4TM_MfCdnH_AGS-C
  Species: Methylosarcina fibrata AML-C10
  Cloning method: Gene Synthesis
Terms and licenses: Academic/Nonprofit Terms; Industry Terms: Not Available to Industry
Depositor comments: Genome sourced from Integrated Microbial Genomes & Microbiomes (IMG/M), Genome 2517487019
How to cite: pBAD02_CBASS_Methylosarcina_fibrata was a gift from Philip Kranzusch (Addgene plasmid # 224406 ; http://n2t.net/addgene:224406 ; RRID:Addgene_224406)
