[The description below was written by a language model from this plasmid's Addgene catalogue record and pLannotate feature annotations shown in this document.]
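Description:
pBAD02_CBASS_Methylosarcina_fibrata is a bacterial expression plasmid of about 6.1 kb, built on the pBAD02 backbone, that places a type I CBASS (cyclic oligonucleotide-based antiphage signaling system) operon from Methylosarcina fibrata AML-C10 under arabinose control. It is propagated in E. coli from a ColE1/pMB1-type origin and is recorded as high copy. Selection is by ampicillin, through a β-lactamase gene driven by its own bla promoter. A pBR322-derived bom (basis of mobility) region and a short remnant of the rop gene are also detected, both typical leftovers of pBR322-lineage backbones.

The expression module follows the standard pBAD layout: araC, encoding the L-arabinose-responsive regulator, is transcribed divergently from the araBAD promoter, so that transcription of the downstream insert is held low without arabinose and induced when it is added. The insert, named 4TM_MfCdnH_AGS-C, was made by gene synthesis from a genome sequence in a public microbial genome database. The feature table does not annotate it, but it presumably occupies the roughly 2.4 kb unannotated stretch between the promoter and the tandem rrnB T1 and T2 terminators that end transcription. The name suggests a four-transmembrane-helix effector paired with a CdnH-family CD-NTase, the nucleotidyltransferase that synthesizes the signaling nucleotide, carrying an AGS-C domain. The record does not spell out this gene organisation, and it lists no tags or reporters.

The stated purpose is expression of this CBASS system in bacteria. The associated study was a large-scale screen of type I CBASS operons for antiphage defense, which fits use of the plasmid to test phage resistance in a heterologous E. coli host.
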