Features (pLannotate 1.2.2; 9 found; start..end, strand, type, name):
    156..196     -  CDS            rop (fragment): Rop protein, which maintains plasmids at low copy number; rop
    318..1196    -  CDS            araC: L-arabinose regulatory protein; araC
   1223..1507    +  promoter       araBAD promoter: araBAD; promoter of the L-arabinose operon of E. coli; the araC regulatory gene is transcribed in the opposite direction (Guzman et al., 1995)
   3937..4008    +  terminator     rrnB T1 terminator: transcription terminator T1 from the E. coli rrnB gene
   4069..4096    +  terminator     rrnB T2 terminator: transcription terminator T2 from the E. coli rrnB gene
   4115..4206    +  promoter       AmpR promoter: bla
   4207..5067    +  CDS            AmpR: β-lactamase; bla; confers resistance to ampicillin, carbenicillin, and related antibiotics
   5238..5826    +  rep_origin     ori: high-copy-number ColE1/pMB1/pBR322/pUC origin of replication
   6012..54      -  misc_feature   bom (across the origin): basis of mobility region from pBR322
>Addgene plasmid #224406 | pBAD02_CBASS_Methylosarcina_fibrata | addgene full sequence | sequence record 444249 | Addgene NGS Result
ATAGTTAAGCCAGTATACACTCCGCTATCGCTACGTGACTGGGTCATGGCTGCGCCCCGACACCCGCCAA
CACCCGCTGACGCGCCCTGACGGGCTTGTCTGCTCCCGGCATCCGCTTACAGACAAGCTGTGACCGTCTC
CGGGAGCTGCATGTGTCAGAGGTTTTCACCGTCATCACCGAAACGCGCGAGGCAGCAGATCAATTCGCGC
GCGAAGGCGAAGCGGCATGCATAATGTGCCTGTCAAATGGACGAAGCAGGGATTCTGCAAACCCTATGCT
ACTCCGTCAAGCCGTCAATTGTCTGATTCGTTACCAATTATGACAACTTGACGGCTACATCATTCACTTT
TTCTTCACAACCGGCACGGAACTCGCTCGGGCTGGCCCCGGTGCATTTTTTAAATACCCGCGAGAAATAG
AGTTGATCGTCAAAACCAACATTGCGACCGACGGTGGCGATAGGCATCCGGGTGGTGCTCAAAAGCAGCT
TCGCCTGGCTGATACGTTGGTCCTCGCGCCAGCTTAAGACGCTAATCCCTAACTGCTGGCGGAAAAGATG
TGACAGACGCGACGGCGACAAGCAAACATGCTGTGCGACGCTGGCGATATCAAAATTGCTGTCTGCCAGG
TGATCGCTGATGTACTGACAAGCCTCGCGTACCCGATTATCCATCGGTGGATGGAGCGACTCGTTAATCG
CTTCCATGCGCCGCAGTAACAATTGCTCAAGCAGATTTATCGCCAGCAGCTCCGAATAGCGCCCTTCCCC
TTGCCCGGCGTTAATGATTTGCCCAAACAGGTCGCTGAAATGCGGCTGGTGCGCTTCATCCGGGCGAAAG
AACCCCGTATTGGCAAATATTGACGGCCAGTTAAGCCATTCATGCCAGTAGGCGCGCGGACGAAAGTAAA
CCCACTGGTGATACCATTCGCGAGCCTCCGGATGACGACCGTAGTGATGAATCTCTCCTGGCGGGAACAG
CAAAATATCACCCGGTCGGCAAACAAATTCTCGTCCCTGATTTTTCACCACCCCCTGACCGCGAATGGTG
AGATTGAGAATATAACCTTTCATTCCCAGCGGTCGGTCGATAAAAAAATCGAGATAACCGTTGGCCTCAA
TCGGCGTTAAACCCGCCACCAGATGGGCATTAAACGAGTATCCCGGCAGCAGGGGATCATTTTGCGCTTC
AGCCATACTTTTCATACTCCCGCCATTCAGAGAAGAAACCAATTGTCCATATTGCATCAGACATTGCCGT
CACTGCGTCTTTTACTGGCTCTTCTCGCTAACCAAACCGGTAACCCCGCTTATTAAAAGCATTCTGTAAC
AAAGCGGGACCAAAGCCATGACAAAAACGCGTAACAAAAGTGTCTATAATCACGGCAGAAAAGTCCACAT
TGATTATTTGCACGGCGTCACACTTTGCTATGCCATAGCATTTTTATCCATAAGATTAGCGGATCCTACC
TGACGCTTTTTATCGCAACTCTCTACTGTTTCTCCATACCCGTTTTTTGGGCTAACAGGAGGAATTAACC
ATGAACGAAATAGAAAAAATACAGAATCAACCTGAAATGATCAGGATAGTTCGCGCTTTTATCGTGATAT
ATAACAGGTCGAAACAATACCAGGCAATCGCATTGCTAGTGACGATGCTTTTGCCAATACTCGGGGGTAT
AGCAGCGGTCTTTAAGCCTGACCTAAAGCCTTTTATTGCTATTTTCGCATTATCCTTCGGATTTATAGAC
GCTCTTCTCATTGACCGGTCGCATAAGGTGCGGATGAAAACTGCGGCAAAACTGCAAGAAGAATTCGACT
GCCACGTCCTATCCCTCGAATGGAATAAGTTTCTTGTCGGTAGGGCGGTTGACCCGGAGGATGTAGCGCG
GGAATCCTCCTGCAAGCTAAGCGCCTCAGACGAAAGGCGGCTAACAGACTGGTATCCAACCGTAGCTAAA
GAACTGCCTATCCATTTGGCAAGAATCATTTGCCAACGGACAAACCTATGGTACGACAGAGAGCTAAGAA
CAAGGTACAGAAACATCATATCCTGGTCGATTGCTCTTATCGTTATAGCTTCGACGGTAGTTTCTTCGAC
CGTAGGCTTTACCGTGACTTCCTTCGTAATCACCATTCTTGTACCCATATCCCCGGCGCTAAACTGGGCA
ATACGAGAATACTATCGTCAAACCGATGCGATGAAGACTTTGGAGAACCTGAAAAGCGAGATAGAGAAGC
TATGGGACAAAGCGCTGGGAAATGCTACCGTAGAAGAAGTGACCGAAGCTTCCAGGGAACTACAGGACGC
GATCTTTGCTCACCGGGCGTCCAGCCCCTTGATATTCAACTGGCTTTACAAGCCTCTGCGGCCAAAGATG
GAATCAAACATGAACAGCGGCGCTGAGTATTGGGTAAAACAGGCCAAAACGGCAAAAGGTATAAATTGAG
TCTAGGACCGCATTCGAGGGCAAGTAATGAAGTTGATAACGCATTTCGACGATTTCTTAAGGGATACCGT
CAATCTGAACCAAACTAGAGTGACTCTTCTTGAGGATAGCATCGAAGCAATAAAGACATTTATCAATAAT
TCGGATTGGAAGCCAGAGATTATAGAGTTTAAGCCCCAAGGGTCATGGGCACATAAAACCATCATAAAGC
CGTTGACGGATTACCCATTCGATGCCGACCTTATCGTTTACGTCAAGCCTGTAGACGGATGGGAGGCCAA
GGATTACGTCAACAACCTCTATACGGAGTTCCAAGGGAGCGGAATTTATAAGGAGAAAACACGGAGGTAT
TCTCATTGCGTGACAATCGAATATGCGGGAGAAAGGAAAATAGATATAGCCCCGTGTGTCAAAGACAGGC
TATATTCTGGCACATACGAGGTTTGCAACAGAAATTCAAACGAATTTGAGAGATCCAAGCCGGGAGAATA
CACGGACTGGCTCATCGATAAAAATTCTATATCTGGGAAGAATAACCTCAGGAAGGTGACGCGACTTTTA
AAGTACATGCGCGACATCAAAACAAACTTTATTTGCCAGTCATTCCTCCTTACAACTCTGCTTGGGGATC
GGATTTCCTATGTAGACAGCATCAACAAGCCGTTTACCGACGTTCCTACGAGCCTGAAAATACTTATTGG
CAGGTTGGACGACTGGTTGCAAGCCAATCCGACCAAGCCAACGGTCAGAAACCCGGTACTGTACGAGGAA
ATCCAGAGCAACGCATGGGATGAAACCAAATACAGCAATTTCAGAAATAAGATCAACCTATACAGAGGGT
GGATCGATGACGCCTACGACGAATCTGACAAGGAAGAGAGCATTGGAAAATGGAGGCGCGTGTTTGGGGA
TGACTTCGCAGCGGAAGAGACGGTTGCTAAAGCGGCATGTGTTAGTGAATCGGCTGCCCTAGAATTGAGT
GGCAGGTCACTCGCATCGGCTGGTTCCGACCTTGTCACCTTAGTGAGAAGTTTAGGTTCCATAGCTTTGC
CAAAGGGATTTAATCGGCTTCCACATATGCACCGTCCCAAATGGCGTGCAAGTTCTAGTGCCGGAGTCGC
GGTGAAAGTTTCTGCGTATTTATATACGGGTAGATATGGACAGCCAATAAGGCAGATAACAAGTTTAGAG
CCATTGAAAAGTGGTTACTGGATTAAATTTAGTGCTTCAAGTGGTTCGGGTTTGCCATTTCCCAATGAGT
ATTATGTTATGTGGAGGGTGACAAATACGGATAAAGCGGCCCAAAAGGCACAGGCATTGAGAGGAGAGTT
TTACGAAAGCGACAGCAACAATTCGCGTTGGGAGGGTTTACAGTATCGCGGGGTACATATTGTGGAGGCT
TTTCTCATTAGGAAAGCAACTGAGGTTATGCAGGGGAAAAGCGATCCTTTTTATGTAGTAATTGAATAAT
AAGAATTCCCAGGCATCAAATAAAACGAAAGGCTCAGTCGAAAGACTGGGCCTTTCGTTTTATCTGTTGT
TTGTCGGTGAACGCTCTCCAGCTGGTACCATATGGCGGGCAGGACGCCCGCCATAAACTGCCAGGCATCA
AATTAAGCAGAAGGCCATCCTGACGGATGGCCTTTTTGCGTTTCTACAAACTCTTTTGTTTATTTTTCTA
AATACATTCAAATATGTATCCGCTCATGAGACAATAACCCTGATAAATGCTTCAATAATATTGAAAAAGG
AAGAGTATGAGTATTCAACATTTCCGTGTCGCCCTTATTCCCTTTTTTGCGGCATTTTGCCTTCCTGTTT
TTGCTCACCCAGAAACGCTGGTGAAAGTAAAAGATGCTGAAGATCAGTTGGGTGCACGAGTGGGTTACAT
CGAACTGGATCTCAACAGCGGTAAGATCCTTGAGAGTTTTCGCCCCGAAGAACGTTTTCCAATGATGAGC
ACTTTTAAAGTTCTGCTATGTGGCGCGGTATTATCCCGTGTTGACGCCGGGCAAGAGCAACTCGGTCGCC
GCATACACTATTCTCAGAATGACTTGGTTGAGTACTCACCAGTCACAGAAAAGCATCTTACGGATGGCAT
GACAGTAAGAGAATTATGCAGTGCTGCCATAACCATGAGTGATAACACTGCGGCCAACTTACTTCTGACA
ACGATCGGAGGACCGAAGGAGCTAACCGCTTTTTTGCACAACATGGGGGATCATGTAACTCGCCTTGATC
GTTGGGAACCGGAGCTGAATGAAGCCATACCAAACGACGAGCGTGACACCACGATGCCTGTAGCAATGGC
AACAACGTTGCGCAAACTATTAACTGGCGAACTACTTACTCTAGCTTCCCGGCAACAATTAATAGACTGG
ATGGAGGCGGATAAAGTTGCAGGACCACTTCTGCGCTCGGCCCTTCCGGCTGGCTGGTTTATTGCTGATA
AATCTGGAGCCGGTGAGCGTGGGTCTCGCGGTATCATTGCAGCACTGGGGCCAGATGGTAAGCCCTCCCG
TATCGTAGTTATCTACACGACGGGGAGTCAGGCAACTATGGATGAACGAAATAGACAGATCGCTGAGATA
GGTGCCTCACTGATTAAGCATTGGTAACTGTCAGACCAAGTTTACTCATATATACTTTAGATTGATTTAA
AACTTCATTTTTAATTTAAAAGGATCTAGGTGAAGATCCTTTTTGATAATCTCATGACCAAAATCCCTTA
ACGTGAGTTTTCGTTCCACTGAGCGTCAGACCCCGTAGAAAAGATCAAAGGATCTTCTTGAGATCCTTTT
TTTCTGCGCGTAATCTGCTGCTTGCAAACAAAAAAACCACCGCTACCAGCGGTGGTTTGTTTGCCGGATC
AAGAGCTACCAACTCTTTTTCCGAAGGTAACTGGCTTCAGCAGAGCGCAGATACCAAATACTGTCCTTCT
AGTGTAGCCGTAGTTAGGCCACCACTTCAAGAACTCTGTAGCACCGCCTACATACCTCGCTCTGCTAATC
CTGTTACCAGTGGCTGCTGCCAGTGGCGATAAGTCGTGTCTTACCGGGTTGGACTCAAGACGATAGTTAC
CGGATAAGGCGCAGCGGTCGGGCTGAACGGGGGGTTCGTGCACACAGCCCAGCTTGGAGCGAACGACCTA
CACCGAACTGAGATACCTACAGCGTGAGCTATGAGAAAGCGCCACGCTTCCCGAAGGGAGAAAGGCGGAC
AGGTATCCGGTAAGCGGCAGGGTCGGAACAGGAGAGCGCACGAGGGAGCTTCCAGGGGGAAACGCCTGGT
ATCTTTATAGTCCTGTCGGGTTTCGCCACCTCTGACTTGAGCGTCGATTTTTGTGATGCTCGTCAGGGGG
GCGGAGCCTATGGAAAAACGCCAGCAACGCGGCCTTTTTACGGTTCCTGGCCTTTTGCTGGCCTTTTGCT
CACATGTTCTTTCCTGCGTTATCCCCTGATTCTGTGGATAACCGTATTACCGCCTTTGAGTGAGCTGATA
CCGCTCGCCGCAGCCGAACGACCGAGCGCAGCGAGTCAGTGAGCGAGGAAGCGGAAGAGCGCCTGATGCG
GTATTTTCTCCTTACGCATCTGTGCGGTATTTCACACCGCATATGGTGCACTCTCAGTACAATCTGCTCT
GATGCCGC
